Addgene plasmid #244254: pAAVLINK-EF1alpha-5'-GRIN2B
Purpose: 5' AAVLINK plasmid for GRIN2B expression
Depositing lab: Zhonghua Lu. Depositing organization: Shenzhen Institute of Advanced Technology (SIAT), Chinese Academy of Sciences. Publication: AAVLINK: A potent DNA-recombination method for large cargo delivery in gene therapy. Lin J, Lin Y, Liu N, Cao W, Zhang J, Wen S, Zhang Y, Liao W, Hong Z, Lin Y, Liu Q, Liu H, Li Q, Chen B, Li M, Luo Z, Yang L, Yang Y, Zheng SH, Wang Y, Chu H, Hu Y, Qin Y, Luo BX, Tian S, Chen Y, Yan T, Yang L, Wang H, Liu T, Jiang Y, Lu Z. Cell. 2026 Feb 5;189(3):969-986.e17. doi: 10.1016/j.cell.2025.12.039. Epub 2026 Jan 27. PubMed 41605211.
Backbone
  Vector backbone: pAAV-MCS2
  Backbone manufacturer: Steve Jackson (Addgene # 46954)
  Vector type: AAV
Growth in bacteria
  Bacterial resistance: Ampicillin, 100 μg/mL
  Growth temperature: 37°C
  Growth strain: NEB Stable
  Copy number: High Copy
Gene/Insert
  Gene/Insert name: GRIN2B
  Species: H. sapiens (human)
  Entrez Gene: GRIN2B (a.k.a. DEE27, EIEE27, GluN2B, MRD6, NMDAR2B, NR2B, NR3, hNR3)
  Promoter: EF1alpha
  Tag / fusion protein: HA (N terminal on insert)
  Cloning method: Restriction Enzyme; 5′ cloning site unknown (unknown if destroyed)
Terms and licenses: Academic/Nonprofit Terms; Industry Terms: Not Available to Industry
Depositor comments: See publication for corresponding AAV Link vectors.
How to cite: pAAVLINK-EF1alpha-5'-GRIN2B was a gift from Zhonghua Lu (Addgene plasmid # 244254 ; http://n2t.net/addgene:244254 ; RRID:Addgene_244254)
