[The description below was written by a language model from this plasmid's Addgene catalogue record and pLannotate feature annotations shown in this document.]
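Description:
pAAVLINK-EF1alpha-5'-GRIN2B is an AAV transfer plasmid built on the pAAV-MCS2 backbone. It carries the upstream ("5'") half of a split expression system for human GRIN2B, the GluN2B subunit of NMDA-type glutamate receptors. It is propagated in E. coli as a high-copy plasmid through a ColE1/pUC-type origin and selected with ampicillin via the β-lactamase gene. An f1 phage origin and small remnants of pBR322 sequences (rop and bom fragments) are also annotated in the backbone. AAV2 inverted terminal repeats flank the payload and allow it to be packaged into recombinant AAV particles. One ITR is annotated in full, while the other is detected only as short fragments, which may simply reflect how the annotation tool handles these repeats.

Between the ITRs, all on the same strand, the EF-1α core promoter is followed by a truncated HTLV-1 5' LTR segment, a combination commonly used as a compact composite promoter. This drives a GRIN2B coding fragment of roughly 3 kb that spans the plasmid's numbering origin. The catalogue lists an N-terminal HA tag on the insert, although the feature table does not annotate it separately. Downstream of the partial coding sequence, just inside the ITR, lies a site annotated as a lox2272 fragment. No polyadenylation signal is annotated, which fits a cassette meant to be completed by a partner vector.

The stated purpose and the associated publication title indicate that AAVLINK is a DNA-recombination method for delivering cargo too large for a single AAV. The lox site presumably allows recombinase-mediated joining with a matching 3' vector to rebuild the full-length gene. The record does not describe the partner constructs or the recombinase source, and refers to the publication for them.
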