Features (pLannotate 1.2.2; 15 found; start..end, strand, type, name):
   2649..2917    -  LTR            5' LTR (truncated): truncated 5' long terminal repeat (LTR) from human T-cell leukemia virus (HTLV) type 1
   2930..3141    -  promoter       EF-1α core promoter: core promoter for human elongation factor EF-1α
   3167..3183    +  misc_feature   MCS (fragment): pUC18/19 multiple cloning site
   3233..3260    -  repeat_region  AAV2 ITR (fragment): inverted terminal repeat of adeno-associated virus serotype 2 inverted
   3289..3316    -  repeat_region  AAV2 ITR (fragment): inverted terminal repeat of adeno-associated virus serotype 2 inverted
   3389..3977    -  rep_origin     ori: high-copy-number ColE1/pMB1/pBR322/pUC origin of replication
   4148..5008    -  CDS            AmpR: β-lactamase; bla; confers resistance to ampicillin, carbenicillin, and related antibiotics
   5009..5113    -  promoter       AmpR promoter: bla
   5208..5243    +  CDS            rop (fragment): Rop protein, which maintains plasmids at low copy number; rop
   5345..5394    +  misc_feature   bom (fragment): basis of mobility region from pBR322
   5395..5850    -  rep_origin     f1 ori (sequence partly withheld): f1 bacteriophage origin of replication; arrow indicates direction of (+) strand synthesis
   5869..5920    +  misc_feature   bom (fragment): basis of mobility region from pBR322
   5925..6065    -  repeat_region  AAV2 ITR: inverted terminal repeat of adeno-associated virus serotype 2 inverted
   6110..6138    -  protein_bind   lox2272 (fragment): Cre-mediated recombination occurs in the 8-bp core sequence (GGATACTT). lox2272 sites are compatible with each other, but incompatible with loxP or loxN sites (Lee and Saito, 1988). Cre recombinase
   6175..2615    -  CDS            GRIN2B (fragment) (across the origin): NMDE2_HUMAN - Also known as NMDAR2B. Experimental evidence at protein level: Swiss-Prot protein existence level 1. Component of NMDA receptor complexes that function as heterotetrameric, ligand-gated ion channels with high calcium permeability and voltage-dependent sensitivity to magnesium. Channel activation requires binding of the neurotransmitter glutamate to the epsilon subunit, glycine binding to the zeta subunit, plus membrane depolarization to eliminate channel inhibition by Mg(2+) (PubMed:8768735, PubMed:26919761, PubMed:26875626, PubMed:28126851). Sensitivity to glutamate and channel
>Addgene plasmid #244254 | pAAVLINK-EF1alpha-5'-GRIN2B | addgene full sequence | sequence record 489073 | Addgene NGS Result
ATGCAGCTGTAGATACCTCTGCTGATGGAGAAGACCATGCCAGGCTTGCCAGAACAGACACCCATAAAGC
AATGTCGGAACTGCCAATAGAAAAGGTGTTCGCAGATGAAGGTGATGAGGCTGAGAGCCATGGCCGCCCC
CAACATGTAGAAGACCCCTGCCATGTTGTCAATGTCCAGCTGGCTGCTCATGACCTCATTCTTCTCATTG
TGACAAATGCCAGTGAGCCAGAGAGCTTCCAGTTCTTCCATCTCCCCATCTCCAAAGAGCTGCAGGATAG
CAAGGTCCACCTGGCGCTTCCACCCAGAATCTTTTTGGATGGCAATGCCATAGCCAGTGGAAGCAAAGAC
CTTCCCACTGCCAATGGTCACCAGCTTGCAGCCTTCATCTCTGCCTGCCATATAGTTCAGCACTGCTGCA
TCATAGATGAAGGCATCCAGTTTCCCTGTTTTCAGGGAGAGCAATGCATCATCTACACCCCTCTGGTTGA
ACTTTCCCATGTAGGCATGCATTTCTGCATAGTTATTGCGAATATTTCTCTCTGTGCTGCCGTTGGGCAC
GGTCCCAAAGCGGAAAGGGGGTGAGAAGTCATTAGGTCTCTGGAACTTTTTGTCGCTCAGGCCAGAAACC
TGGTCCACATATTCCTCTTGGATCATGAAGGCAGCTAAGTTGGCAGTGTAGCTGGCCAGGAAGATGACAG
CAAAGAAGGCCCACACTGACACCATGATCTTGGAGGTGGTCCCCTTTGGGTTCTGCACAGGTACGGAGTT
GTTAAACACCAGACCCCAGAGCAACCAAATAGCTTTGCCGATGGTGAAAGAGGGTCCACCAGGCTCTCTG
CCATCAGCGAGGCACCTGTTATAACCCACAGGGCTGAAGTACTCAAAGACAAAGACAGCCACGGCTGAGA
CGATGAGCAGCATCACAAACATCATCACCCATACGTCAGCGCTGAATGGCTCTAAGAAGGCAGAAGGTGA
GACAGTCCCATTGCTGCGTGACACCATGACACTGATGCCTGTCTCTATGAAGGGCACAGAGAAGTCGACC
ACCTCCGATCGTTCCTCATTGATGGTGAGTGAGCCCACTGCCATGTAGGCCCTCTTCATGACCACCTCTC
CAATCATACCATTCCAGGTTCCATTGATTTTCTTCCCATGCTTGCCATTGGTAACCAGGTAAAGGTCATA
GGTGAACTTCACAGATTTAGAAATTTTCTTAAGGATGTCAATACAGAACCCCTTGCAGCATTTTTTGATG
TAACCCGGCTCCTCGTCTGTTTTATTCTCAGTGACTATGCGTTTTTGGCAGGGGACTGTGTTCCTCATGC
AGGTTCCACTCAGAGGGTCCACACTTTCCACAATGACAAATGGTGCCTCCTCCAGGGTCACAATGCTCAG
ATGGTCATCCTCCTGCTCTTCAGTCTCTGGACACATTCGGGGCCACACATAGTACTTCATCTGCAGGGAC
TTGTCTTTCCACTTCCCCACCCTTTCCCACTTCCTCTCCTTGTTCAGAAGAATTATCACCAGTTTCGGGT
GCATCTGGTAGCCATCTTCACTGAAGGACAAATTCCTCCCCTCAAAAGTGACATTGATCAGATACCTATT
TAGCATATTGGACTGGTAGATTCTCTTCTCGTGGGTGTTGTAACAACTGCTTTTGGGCTCAGGGATGAAG
CTGTGCTCAGACAGCATGTCAGAAGCAGCAGTGGTGATTATGGCAATTCCATCTCTCACTCTGGCGGGGA
GGCCATAGTCCCATTCATCATATGATACAGAGATGAGCCCAGTGGGGAACTCCGCAGGCACTGTGTCTGT
ATCCCCTGCCACCAGACTGGGCACGATCCACGTGTAGCCATAGCCAGTCAGCCCTACTGAGTTGGCCACT
TCAAAGATGTAGGTGGCTTCTTCCTTGGTACAGTAAAGAAGAATGATGGGGCTTTGAAGTTTCTTGAGCT
GATTCTGGATCTTAGAATCTCCATCGTCCAGGGACATGTCCAGTAGGAGGACCTCCTCTAGCTCCCAGCC
CACAAAGCTATTCTCAATGGTGCTGCGGATCTTGTTTACAAAGTCCTGGTAGCCAGGGAAATAGGTGGTG
ACGATAGAAAAGATGTACCAGTCATATTCTTCCATGATGTTGAGCATTACGGAAGCTTGCTGTTCAATTG
ATGGGCCAAACTGGAAGAACATGGAGGATTCATCCTTATCTGCCATTATCATAGAGGAGCCCCCGTGGAT
GCCCAGGATGGGGGTGAGAGTCTGTGCTGAAATGAAATCGAGGATCTGGGCGATGGCTTCCTGGTCTGTG
TCATCAGCAAACACCACCCCCTGGATCTTCCGGTCAGACATGAGATCACAGATGCGGGTGATGATGCTCT
TTGGGTCGGTCTCATTCATGGCTACCAGTTCCACCCGGGGTACCACGGAGAGATGGTGGAAATCATCTTT
CTCGTGGGCATCCTTGATGGCCACCTCGTCGGAAGTGCCCACGAGGATGACAGCAATGCCAATGCTGGGG
GGGCTCTTCTGAGAACGAGCTCTGCTGCCTGACACGGCCAGGACGGCCAACACCAACCAGAACTTGGGAG
AACAGCACTCCGCTCTGGGCTTCATGGTGGCCGTACGGTAGGCGCCGGTCACAGCTTGGATCTGTAACGG
CGCAGAACAGAAAACGAAACAAAGACGTAGAGTTGAGCAAGCAGGGTCAGGCAAAGCGTGGAGAGCCGGC
TGAGTCTAGGTAGGCTCCAAGGGAGCGCCGGACAAAGGCCCGGTCTCGACCTGAGCTTTAAACTTACCTA
GACGGCGGACGCAGTTCAGGAGGCACCACAGGCGGGAGGCGGCAGAACGCGACTCAACCGGCGTGGATGG
CGGCCTCAGGTAGGGCGGCGGGCGCGTGAAGGAGAGATGCGAGCCCCTCGAAGCTTCAGCTGTGTTCTGG
CGGCAAACCCGTTGCGAAAAAGAACGTTCACGGCGACTACTGCACTTATATACGGTTCTCCCCCACCCTC
GGGAAAAAGGCGGAGCCAGTACACGACATCACTTTCCCAGTTTACCCCGCGCCACCTTCTCTAGGCACCC
GTTCAATTGCCGACCCCTCCCCCCAACTTCTCGGGGACTGTGGGCGATGTGCGCTCTGCCCACTGACGGG
CACCGGAGCGATCGCAGATCCTCTAGAGTCGACACGCGTGCGGCCGCAGGAACCCCTAGTGATGGAGTTG
GCCACTCCCTCTCTGCGCGCTCGCTCGCTCACTGAGGCCGGGCGACCAAAGGTCGCCCGACGCCCGGGCG
GCCTCAGTGAGCGAGCGAGCGCGCAGCTGCCTGCAGGACATGTGAGCAAAAGGCCAGCAAAAGGCCAGGA
ACCGTAAAAAGGCCGCGTTGCTGGCGTTTTTCCATAGGCTCCGCCCCCCTGACGAGCATCACAAAAATCG
ACGCTCAAGTCAGAGGTGGCGAAACCCGACAGGACTATAAAGATACCAGGCGTTTCCCCCTGGAAGCTCC
CTCGTGCGCTCTCCTGTTCCGACCCTGCCGCTTACCGGATACCTGTCCGCCTTTCTCCCTTCGGGAAGCG
TGGCGCTTTCTCATAGCTCACGCTGTAGGTATCTCAGTTCGGTGTAGGTCGTTCGCTCCAAGCTGGGCTG
TGTGCACGAACCCCCCGTTCAGCCCGACCGCTGCGCCTTATCCGGTAACTATCGTCTTGAGTCCAACCCG
GTAAGACACGACTTATCGCCACTGGCAGCAGCCACTGGTAACAGGATTAGCAGAGCGAGGTATGTAGGCG
GTGCTACAGAGTTCTTGAAGTGGTGGCCTAACTACGGCTACACTAGAAGAACAGTATTTGGTATCTGCGC
TCTGCTGAAGCCAGTTACCTTCGGAAAAAGAGTTGGTAGCTCTTGATCCGGCAAACAAACCACCGCTGGT
AGCGGTGGTTTTTTTGTTTGCAAGCAGCAGATTACGCGCAGAAAAAAAGGATCTCAAGAAGATCCTTTGA
TCTTTTCTACGGGGTCTGACGCTCAGTGGAACGAAAACTCACGTTAAGGGATTTTGGTCATGAGATTATC
AAAAAGGATCTTCACCTAGATCCTTTTAAATTAAAAATGAAGTTTTAAATCAATCTAAAGTATATATGAG
TAAACTTGGTCTGACAGTTACCAATGCTTAATCAGTGAGGCACCTATCTCAGCGATCTGTCTATTTCGTT
CATCCATAGTTGCCTGACTCCCCGTCGTGTAGATAACTACGATACGGGAGGGCTTACCATCTGGCCCCAG
TGCTGCAATGATACCGCGAGACCCACGCTCACCGGCTCCAGATTTATCAGCAATAAACCAGCCAGCCGGA
AGGGCCGAGCGCAGAAGTGGTCCTGCAACTTTATCCGCCTCCATCCAGTCTATTAATTGTTGCCGGGAAG
CTAGAGTAAGTAGTTCGCCAGTTAATAGTTTGCGCAACGTTGTTGCCATTGCTACAGGCATCGTGGTGTC
ACGCTCGTCGTTTGGTATGGCTTCATTCAGCTCCGGTTCCCAACGATCAAGGCGAGTTACATGATCCCCC
ATGTTGTGCAAAAAAGCGGTTAGCTCCTTCGGTCCTCCGATCGTTGTCAGAAGTAAGTTGGCCGCAGTGT
TATCACTCATGGTTATGGCAGCACTGCATAATTCTCTTACTGTCATGCCATCCGTAAGATGCTTTTCTGT
GACTGGTGAGTACTCAACCAAGTCATTCTGAGAATAGTGTATGCGGCGACCGAGTTGCTCTTGCCCGGCG
TCAATACGGGATAATACCGCGCCACATAGCAGAACTTTAAAAGTGCTCATCATTGGAAAACGTTCTTCGG
GGCGAAAACTCTCAAGGATCTTACCGCTGTTGAGATCCAGTTCGATGTAACCCACTCGTGCACCCAACTG
ATCTTCAGCATCTTTTACTTTCACCAGCGTTTCTGGGTGAGCAAAAACAGGAAGGCAAAATGCCGCAAAA
AAGGGAATAAGGGCGACACGGAAATGTTGAATACTCATACTCTTCCTTTTTCAATATTATTGAAGCATTT
ATCAGGGTTATTGTCTCATGAGCGGATACATATTTGAATGTATTTAGAAAAATAAACAAATAGGGGTTCC
GCGCACATTTCCCCGAAAAGTGCCACCTGACGTCTAAGAAACCATTATTATCATGACATTAACCTATAAA
AATAGGCGTATCACGAGGCCCTTTCGTCTCGCGCGTTTCGGTGATGACGGTGAAAACCTCTGACACATGC
AGCTCCCGGAGACGGTCACAGCTTGTCTGTAAGCGGATGCCGGGAGCAGACAAGCCCGTCAGGGCGCGTC
AGCGGGTGTTGGCGGGTGTCGGGGCTGGCTTAACTATGCGGCATCAGAGCAGATTGTACTGAGAGTGCAC
CATAAAATTGTAAACGTTAATATTTTGTTAAAATTCGCGTTAAATTTTTGTTAAATCAGCTCATTTTTTA
ACCAATAGACCGAAATCGGCAAAATCCCTTATAAATCAAAAGAATAGCCCGAGATAGAGT
[37 nt withheld, positions 5521-5557]
AAAGAACGTGGACTCCAACGTCAAAGG
[141 nt withheld, positions 5585-5725]
G
[46 nt withheld, positions 5727-5772]
A
[95 nt withheld, positions 5774-5868]
TATGCGGTGTGAAATACCGCACAGATGCGTAAGGAGAAAATACCGCATCAGGCGCCCCTGCAGGCAGCTG
CGCGCTCGCTCGCTCACTGAGGCCGCCCGGGCAAAGCCCGGGCGTCGGGCGACCTTTGGTCGCCCGGCCT
CAGTGAGCGAGCGAGCGCGCAGAGAGGGAGTGGCCAACTCCATCACTAGGGGTTCCTGCGGCCGCTCGGT
CCGCACGTGCCACACCGGTCTCCATAACTTAATAACTTCGTATAAAGTATCCTATACGAATAATAGCTTA
TTGGTCTCCTTAAACCTGTCTTGTAACCTTGATACTTACCTGGACTGGGTGGTGAAGGGTGGGTTGTCAC
AGTCGTAGAGCCCATCGATGGAGCTGGCACTGCCAATACTATGGGGCCGGTGGTGATGGTGGTAGTGATC
TTGGTACACGTTGCTGTCCTTCAGCTGCAGGTTCCCGAACGTTCTCTCTACCTCACTGATGTAGTCACTG
AAGAGGTTCTCCTCACAGGGCGGGTTGTTGTAGGATTTGCAGTCAGAATGCGTGAAGCTGCGGCGGTGCT
CTGAGATGTCATAGACGGATGACTCCCGTCGGATGAAGTCCAGGGCGCTCTGCGGTGAGCCATTCACACC
AGACAGGTTAGCCATGTTCTTGGCCGTGCGCAGCAGGCGCAGGATGTTGGAGTGTGTGTTGTTCATGGTT
GCGGTGGGGGAGTTCATTACAGACTGGCGCTCCTCGATCGCCACCCCATGG
